>Addgene plasmid #244516 | R929-X88-566 | addgene full sequence | sequence record 488780 | Addgene NGS Result
TTAATACGACTCACTATAGGGGAATTGTGAGCGGATAACAATTCCCCTCTAGAAATAATTTTGTTTAACT
TTAAGAAGGAGATATACATATGAGATCCCATCACCATCACCATCACGGCAAAATCGAAGAAGGTAAACTG
GTAATCTGGATTAACGGCGATAAAGGCTATAACGGTCTCGCTGAAGTCGGTAAGAAATTCGAGAAAGATA
CCGGAATTAAAGTCACCGTTGAGCATCCGGATAAACTGGAAGAGAAATTCCCACAGGTTGCGGCAACTGG
CGATGGCCCTGACATTATCTTCTGGGCACACGACCGCTTTGGTGGCTACGCTCAATCTGGCCTGTTGGCT
GAAATCACCCCGGACAAAGCGTTCCAGGACAAGCTGTATCCGTTTACCTGGGATGCCGTACGTTACAACG
GCAAGCTGATTGCTTACCCGATCGCTGTTGAAGCGTTATCGCTGATTTATAACAAAGATCTGCTGCCGAA
CCCGCCAAAAACCTGGGAAGAGATCCCGGCGCTGGATAAAGAACTGAAAGCGAAAGGTAAGAGCGCGCTG
ATGTTCAACCTGCAAGAACCGTACTTCACCTGGCCGCTGATTGCTGCTGACGGGGGTTATGCGTTCAAGT
ATGAAAACGGCAAGTACGACATTAAAGACGTGGGCGTGGATAACGCTGGCGCGAAAGCGGGTCTGACCTT
CCTGGTTGACCTGATTAAAAACAAACACATGAATGCAGACACCGATTACTCCATCGCAGAAGCTGCCTTT
AATAAAGGCGAAACAGCGATGACCATCAACGGCCCGTGGGCATGGTCCAACATCGACACCAGCAAAGTGA
ATTATGGTGTAACGGTACTGCCGACCTTCAAGGGTCAACCATCCAAACCGTTCGTTGGCGTGCTGAGCGC
AGGTATTAACGCCGCCAGTCCGAACAAAGAGCTGGCAAAAGAGTTCCTCGAAAACTATCTGCTGACTGAT
GAAGGTCTGGAAGCGGTTAATAAAGACAAACCGCTGGGTGCCGTAGCGCTGAAGTCTTACGAGGAAGAGT
TGGCGAAAGATCCACGTATTGCCGCCACCATGGAAAACGCCCAGAAAGGTGAAATCATGCCGAACATCCC
GCAGATGTCCGCTTTCTGGTATGCCGTGCGTACTGCGGTGATCAACGCCGCCAGCGGTCGTCAGACTGTC
GATGAAGCCCTGAAAGACGCGCAGACTAATTCGGGATCTGATATCACAAGTTTGTACAAAAAAGTTGGCG
AGAATCTGTATTTCCAAGGTATGACCGAGTACAAACTGGTGGTCGTTGGTGCGGACGGCGTGGGTAAGAG
CGCTCTGACGATCCAGCTGATTCAAAACCACTTTGTTGACGAGTACGATCCGACCATCGAAGATAGCTAT
CGCAAACAAGTTGTGATTGACGGCGAAACGTGTCTGCTGGACATCCTGGACACCGCGGGTCAAGAAGAGT
ACTCTGCAATGCGTGACCAGTACATGCGTACGGGCGAGGGCTTTTTGTGCGTGTTCGCAATCAATAACAG
CAAAAGCTTCGCGGACATTAATCTGTATCGTGAACAGATTAAGCGCGTGAAAGATAGCGACGATGTTCCG
ATGGTTTTGGTCGGTAACAAGTGCGATCTGCCGACCCGTACCGTAGATACGAAACAAGCGCATGAACTGG
CGAAGTCCTACGGTATTCCGTTCATCGAGACTAGCGCCAAGACCCGCCAGGGCGTGGAGGATGCCTTCTA
TACCCTGGTTCGTGAAATTCGCCAGTACCGTATGAAATAATCAACTTTCTTGTACAAAGTGGTGATATCG
CTAGCTAGATAGCTAGAAGCTTGCGGCCGCACAGCTGTATACACGTGCAAGCCAGCCAGAACTCGCTCCT
GAAGACCCAGAGGATCTCGAGCACCACCACCACCACCACTAATGTTAATTAAGTTGGGCGTTCCTAGGCT
GATAAAACAGAATTTGCCTGGCGGCAGTAGCGCGGTGGTCCCACCTGACCCCATGCCGAACTCAGAAGTG
AAACGCCGTAGCGCCGATGGTAGTGTGGGGTCTCCCCATGCGAGAGTAGGGAACTGCCAGGCATCAAATA
AAACGAAAGGCTCAGTCGAAAGACTGGGCCTTTCGTTTTATCTGTTGTTTGTCGGTGAACGCTCTCCTGA
GTAGGACAAATCCGCCGGGAGCGGATTTGAACGTTGCGAAGCAACGGCCCGGAGGGTGGCGGGCAGGACG
CCCGCCATAAACTGCCAGGCATCAAATTAAGCAGAAGGCCATCCTGACGGATGGCCTTTTTGCGTTTCTA
CAAACTCTTTTGTTTATTTTTCTAAATACATTCAAATATGTATCCGCTGAGCAATAACTAGCATAACCCC
TTGGGGCCTCTAAACGGGTCTTGAGGGGTTTTTTGCTGAAAGGAGGAACTATATCCGGATTGGCGAATGG
G
[124 nt withheld, positions 2452-2575]
C
[91 nt withheld, positions 2577-2667]
A
[49 nt withheld, positions 2669-2717]
CCTTTGACGTTGGAGTCCACGTTCTTT
[37 nt withheld, positions 2745-2781]
ACCCTATCTCGGTCTATTCTTTTGATTTATAAGGGATTTTGCCGATTTCGGCCTATTGGTTAAAAAATGA
GCTGATTTAACAAAAATTTAACGCGAATTTTAACAAAATATTAACGTTTACAATTTCTGGCGGCACGATG
GCATGAGATTATCAAAAAGGATCTTCACCTAGATCCTTTTAAATTAAAAATGAAGTTTTAAATCAATCTA
AAGTATATATGAGTAAACTTGGTCTGACAGTTACCAATGCTTAATCAGTGAGGCACCTATCTCAGCGATC
TGTCTATTTCGTTCATCCATAGTTGCCTGACTCCCCGTCGTGTAGATAACTACGATACGGGAGGGCTTAC
CATCTGGCCCCAGTGCTGCAATGATACCGCGAGACCCACGCTCACCGGCTCCAGATTTATCAGCAATAAA
CCAGCCAGCCGGAAGGGCCGAGCGCAGAAGTGGTCCTGCAACTTTATCCGCCTCCATCCAGTCTATTAAT
TGTTGCCGGGAAGCTAGAGTAAGTAGTTCGCCAGTTAATAGTTTGCGCAACGTTGTTGCCATTGCTACAG
GCATCGTGGTGTCACGCTCGTCGTTTGGTATGGCTTCATTCAGCTCCGGTTCCCAACGATCAAGGCGAGT
TACATGATCCCCCATGTTGTGCAAAAAAGCGGTTAGCTCCTTCGGTCCTCCGATCGTTGTCAGAAGTAAG
TTGGCCGCAGTGTTATCACTCATGGTTATGGCAGCACTGCATAATTCTCTTACTGTCATGCCATCCGTAA
GATGCTTTTCTGTGACTGGTGAGTACTCAACCAAGTCATTCTGAGAATAGTGTATGCGGCGACCGAGTTG
CTCTTGCCCGGCGTCAATACGGGATAATACCGCGCCACATAGCAGAACTTTAAAAGTGCTCATCATTGGA
AAACGTTCTTCGGGGCGAAAACTCTCAAGGATCTTACCGCTGTTGAGATCCAGTTCGATGTAACCCACTC
GTGCACCCAACTGATCTTCAGCATCTTTTACTTTCACCAGCGTTTCTGGGTGAGCAAAAACAGGAAGGCA
AAATGCCGCAAAAAAGGGAATAAGGGCGACACGGAAATGTTGAATACTCATACTCTTCCTTTTTCAATCA
TGATTGAAGCATTTATCAGGGTTATTGTCTCATGAGCGGATACATATTTGAATGTATTTAGAAAAATAAA
CAAATAGGTCATGACCAAAATCCCTTAACGTGAGTTTTCGTTCCACTGAGCGTCAGACCCCGTAGAAAAG
ATCAAAGGATCTTCTTGAGATCCTTTTTTTCTGCGCGTAATCTGCTGCTTGCAAACAAAAAAACCACCGC
TACCAGCGGTGGTTTGTTTGCCGGATCAAGAGCTACCAACTCTTTTTCCGAAGGTAACTGGCTTCAGCAG
AGCGCAGATACCAAATACTGTCCTTCTAGTGTAGCCGTAGTTAGGCCACCACTTCAAGAACTCTGTAGCA
CCGCCTACATACCTCGCTCTGCTAATCCTGTTACCAGTGGCTGCTGCCAGTGGCGATAAGTCGTGTCTTA
CCGGGTTGGACTCAAGACGATAGTTACCGGATAAGGCGCAGCGGTCGGGCTGAACGGGGGGTTCGTGCAC
ACAGCCCAGCTTGGAGCGAACGACCTACACCGAACTGAGATACCTACAGCGTGAGCTATGAGAAAGCGCC
ACGCTTCCCGAAGGGAGAAAGGCGGACAGGTATCCGGTAAGCGGCAGGGTCGGAACAGGAGAGCGCACGA
GGGAGCTTCCAGGGGGAAACGCCTGGTATCTTTATAGTCCTGTCGGGTTTCGCCACCTCTGACTTGAGCG
TCGATTTTTGTGATGCTCGTCAGGGGGGCGGAGCCTATGGAAAAACGCCAGCAACGCGGCCTTTTTACGG
TTCCTGGCCTTTTGCTGGCCTTTTGCTCACATGTTCTTTCCTGCGTTATCCCCTGATTCTGTGGATAACC
GTATTACCGCCTTTGAGTGAGCTGATACCGCTCGCCGCAGCCGAACGACCGAGCGCAGCGAGTCAGTGAG
CGAGGAAGCGGAAGAGCGCCTGATGCGGTATTTTCTCCTTACGCATCTGTGCGGTATTTCACACCGCAAT
GGTGCACTCTCAGTACAATCTGCTCTGATGCCGCATAGTTAAGCCAGTATACACTCCGCTATCGCTACGT
GACTGGGTCATGGCTGCGCCCCGACACCCGCCAACACCCGCTGACGCGCCCTGACGGGCTTGTCTGCTCC
CGGCATCCGCTTACAGACAAGCTGTGACCGTCTCCGGGAGCTGCATGTGTCAGAGGTTTTCACCGTCATC
ACCGAAACGCGCGAGGCAGCTGCGGTAAAGCTCATCAGCGTGGTCGTGAAGCGATTCACAGATGTCTGCC
TGTTCATCCGCGTCCAGCTCGTTGAGTTTCTCCAGAAGCGTTAATGTCTGGCTTCTGATAAAGCGGGCCA
TGTTAAGGGCGGTTTTTTCCTGTTTGGTCACTGATGCCTCCGTGTAAGGGGGATTTCTGTTCATGGGGGT
AATGATACCGATGAAACGAGAGAGGATGCTCACGATACGGGTTACTGATGATGAACATGCCCGGTTACTG
GAACGTTGTGAGGGTAAACAACTGGCGGTATGGATGCGGCGGGACCAGAGAAAAATCACTCAGGGTCAAT
GCCAGCGCTTCGTTAATACAGATGTAGGTGTTCCACAGGGTAGCCAGCAGCATCCTGCGATGCAGATCCG
GAACATAATGGTGCAGGGCGCTGACTTCCGCGTTTCCAGACTTTACGAAACACGGAAACCGAAGACCATT
CATGTTGTTGCTCAGGTCGCAGACGTTTTGCAGCAGCAGTCGCTTCACGTTCGCTCGCGTATCGGTGATT
CATTCTGCTAACCAGTAAGGCAACCCCGCCAGCCTAGCCGGGTCCTCAACGACAGGAGCACGATCATGCT
AGTCATGCCCCGCGCCCACCGGAAGGAGCTGACTGGGTTGAAGGCTCTCAAGGGCATCGGTCGAGATCCC
GGTGCCTAATGAGTGAGCTAACTTACATTAATTGCGTTGCGCTCACTGCCCGCTTTCCAGTCGGGAAACC
TGTCGTGCCAGCTGCATTAATGAATCGGCCAACGCGCGGGGAGAGGCGGTTTGCGTATTGGGCGCCAGGG
TGGTTTTTCTTTTCACCAGTGAGACGGGCAACAGCTGATTGCCCTTCACCGCCTGGCCCTGAGAGAGTTG
CAGCAAGCGGTCCACGCTGGTTTGCCCCAGCAGGCGAAAATCCTGTTTGATGGTGGTTAACGGCGGGATA
TAACATGAGCTGTCTTCGGTATCGTCGTATCCCACTACCGAGATGTCCGCACCAACGCGCAGCCCGGACT
CGGTAATGGCGCGCATTGCGCCCAGCGCCATCTGATCGTTGGCAACCAGCATCGCAGTGGGAACGATGCC
CTCATTCAGCATTTGCATGGTTTGTTGAAAACCGGACATGGCACTCCAGTCGCCTTCCCGTTCCGCTATC
GGCTGAATTTGATTGCGAGTGAGATATTTATGCCAGCCAGCCAGACGCAGACGCGCCGAGACAGAACTTA
ATGGGCCCGCTAACAGCGCGATTTGCTGGTGACCCAATGCGACCAGATGCTCCACGCCCAGTCGCGTACC
GTCTTCATGGGAGAAAATAATACTGTTGATGGGTGTCTGGTCAGAGACATCAAGAAATAACGCCGGAACA
TTAGTGCAGGCAGCTTCCACAGCAATGGCATCCTGGTCATCCAGCGGATAGTTAATGATCAGCCCACTGA
CGCGTTGCGCGAGAAGATTGTGCACCGCCGCTTTACAGGCTTCGACGCCGCTTCGTTCTACCATCGACAC
CACCACGCTGGCACCCAGTTGATCGGCGCGAGATTTAATCGCCGCGACAATTTGCGACGGCGCGTGCAGG
GCCAGACTGGAGGTGGCAACGCCAATCAGCAACGACTGTTTGCCCGCCAGTTGTTGTGCCACGCGGTTGG
GAATGTAATTCAGCTCCGCCATCGCCGCTTCCACTTTTTCCCGCGTTTTCGCAGAAACGTGGCTGGCCTG
GTTCACCACGCGGGAAACGGTCTGATAAGAGACACCGGCATACTCTGCGACATCGTATAACGTTACTGGT
TTCACATTCACCACCCTGAATTGACTCTCTTCCGGGCGCTATCATGCCATACCGCGAAAGGTTTTGCGCC
ATTCGATGGTGTCCGGGATCTCGACGCTCTCCCTTATGCGACTCCTGCATTAGGAAGCAGCCCAGTAGTA
GGTTGAGGCCGTTGAGCACCGCCGCCGCAAGGAATGGTGCATGCAAGGAGATGGCGCCCAACAGTCCCCC
GGCCACGGGGCCTGCCACCATACCCACGCCGAAACAAGCGCTCATGAGCCCGAAGTGGCGAGCCCGATCT
TCCCCATCGGTGATGTCGGCGATATAGGCGCCAGCAACCGCACCTGTGGCGCCGGTGATGCCGGCCACGA
TGCGTCCGGCGTAGAGGATCGAGATCGATCTCGATCCCGCGAAA
Features (pLannotate 1.2.2; 26 found; start..end, strand, type, name):
      2..20      +  promoter       T7 promoter: promoter for bacteriophage T7 RNA polymerase
     21..45      +  protein_bind   lac operator: The lac repressor binds to the lac operator to inhibit transcription in E. coli. This inhibition can be relieved by adding lactose or isopropyl-β-D-thiogalactopyranoside (IPTG). lac repressor encoded by lacI
     60..82      +  RBS            RBS: efficient ribosome binding site from bacteriophage T7 gene 10 (Olins and Rangwala, 1989)
     99..116     +  CDS            7xHis (fragment): 6xHis affinity tag
    120..1217    +  CDS            MBP: maltose binding protein from E. coli; malE (mutated); This version of the gene does not encode a signal sequence, so MBP will remain in the cytosol.
   1237..1254    +  protein_bind   attB1 (fragment): mutant version of attB; core recombination site for the Gateway® BP reaction BP Clonase™
   1281..1787    +  CDS            NRAS (fragment): RASN_HUMAN - Also known as HRAS1. Experimental evidence at protein level: Swiss-Prot protein existence level 1. Ras proteins bind GDP/GTP and possess intrinsic GTPase activity. From Homo sapiens (Human).
   1795..1812    -  protein_bind   attB2 (fragment): mutant version of attB; core recombination site for the Gateway® BP reaction BP Clonase™
   1912..1929    +  CDS            9xHis (fragment): 9xHis affinity tag
   1976..2091    +  ncRNA          5S rRNA: Accession: RF00001 - 5S ribosomal RNA
   2095..2181    +  terminator     rrnB T1 terminator: Escherichia coli rrnB; transcription terminator T1 from the E. coli rrnB gene
   2273..2300    +  terminator     rrnB T2 terminator: transcription terminator T2 from the E. coli rrnB gene
   2319..2358    +  promoter       AmpR promoter (fragment): bla
   2368..2415    +  terminator     T7 terminator: transcription terminator for bacteriophage T7 RNA polymerase
   2452..2907    +  rep_origin     f1 ori (sequence partly withheld): f1 bacteriophage origin of replication; arrow indicates direction of (+) strand synthesis
   3022..3882    -  CDS            AmpR: β-lactamase; bla; confers resistance to ampicillin, carbenicillin, and related antibiotics
   3883..3975    -  promoter       AmpR promoter: bla
   4056..4644    +  rep_origin     ori: high-copy-number ColE1/pMB1/pBR322/pUC origin of replication
   4830..4969    -  misc_feature   bom: basis of mobility region from pBR322
   5071..5262    -  CDS            rop: Rop protein, which maintains plasmids at low copy number; rop
   5279..5659    +  CDS            YPB1_ECOLX: Protein predicted: Swiss-Prot protein existence level 4. From Escherichia coli.
   5721..5785    -  CDS            TcR (fragment): tetracycline efflux protein; tet; confers resistance to tetracycline
   5800..5821    -  protein_bind   CAP binding site: CAP binding activates transcription in the presence of cAMP. E. coli catabolite activator protein
   5834..6916    -  CDS            lacI: lac repressor; lacI; The lac repressor binds to the lac operator to inhibit transcription in E. coli. This inhibition can be relieved by adding lactose or isopropyl-β-D-thiogalactopyranoside (IPTG).
   6917..6994    -  promoter       lacI promoter: lacI
   7002..7281    -  CDS            TcR (fragment): tetracycline efflux protein; tet; confers resistance to tetracycline
