[The description below was written by a language model from this plasmid's Addgene catalogue record and pLannotate feature annotations shown in this document.]
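Description:
R929-X88-566 is a bacterial expression plasmid built on the Gateway destination vector pDest-566, carrying a human NRAS fragment (residues 1–169, with the oncogenic G12D substitution) fused to an N-terminal His6-MBP tag. The sequenced plasmid is about 7.3 kb. It replicates from a ColE1/pMB1-type origin and is selected with ampicillin through a β-lactamase gene. The catalogue lists it as high copy, although the feature table also annotates the pBR322-derived rop gene and bom site, which are normally associated with copy-number restraint and mobilisation. An f1 origin is present as well, and short tetracycline-resistance fragments appear to be non-functional backbone remnants.

Expression is driven by a T7 promoter followed by a lac operator and the phage T7 gene 10 ribosome binding site. The plasmid carries its own lacI gene, so transcription is repressed until induction with IPTG in a host that supplies T7 RNA polymerase. The open reading frame begins with a His tag, continues through a signal-sequence-free maltose binding protein that stays in the cytosol, crosses the attB1 site left by Gateway recombination, and ends with the NRAS coding region, flanked downstream by attB2. The insert name indicates a TEV protease site between MBP and NRAS, which would allow removal of the tag after purification, though it is not separately annotated in the feature table. rrnB T1/T2 and T7 terminators lie downstream, and a further His-tag fragment annotated after attB2 is probably vector sequence outside the fusion. The design combines MBP as a solubility enhancer with His6 for affinity capture, suiting production of recombinant mutant NRAS G-domain protein, for example for biochemical or structural work.
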