Addgene plasmid #244516: R929-X88-566
Purpose: Bacterial protein expression of His6-MBP-tev-Hs.NRAS(1-169) G12D
Depositing lab: Dominic Esposito. Depositing organization: Frederick National Laboratory.
Backbone
  Vector backbone: pDest-566
  Backbone size w/o insert (bp): 6800
  Vector type: Bacterial Expression
Growth in bacteria
  Bacterial resistance: Ampicillin, 100 μg/mL
  Growth temperature: 37°C
  Growth strain: DH5alpha
  Copy number: High Copy
Gene/Insert
  Gene/Insert name: His6-MBP-tev-Hs.NRAS(1-169) G12D
  Species: H. sapiens (human)
  Entrez Gene: NRAS (a.k.a. ALPS4, CMNS, KRAS, N-ras, NCMS, NRAS1, NS6)
  Tag / fusion protein: His6-MBP (N terminal on insert)
  Cloning method: Gateway Cloning
Terms and licenses: Academic/Nonprofit Terms; Industry Terms: Not Available to Industry
How to cite: R929-X88-566 was a gift from Dominic Esposito (Addgene plasmid # 244516 ; http://n2t.net/addgene:244516 ; RRID:Addgene_244516)
